Addgene plasmid #70545: R777-E261 Hs.RASSF5
Purpose: Gateway ORF clone of human RASSF5 [NM_182665.3] with stop codon (for native or N-terminal fusions)
Depositing lab: Dominic Esposito. Depositing organization: National Cancer Institute (NCI).
Backbone
  Vector backbone: pDonor-255
  Backbone size w/o insert (bp): 2693
  Vector type: Gateway Entry Clone
Growth in bacteria
  Bacterial resistance: Spectinomycin, 50 μg/mL
  Growth temperature: 37°C
  Growth strain: DH10B
  Copy number: High Copy
Gene/Insert
  Gene/Insert name: RASSF5
  Species: H. sapiens (human)
  Insert size (bp): 798
  GenBank ID: NM_182665.3
  Entrez Gene: RASSF5 (a.k.a. Maxp1, NORE1, NORE1A, NORE1B, RAPL, RASSF3)
  Cloning method: Gateway Cloning
  Sequencing primers: 5′ M13F 23-mer (5'-CCCAGTCACGACGTTGTAAAACG); 3′ attLR 23-mer (5'-TAACATCAGAGATTTTGAGACAC)
Terms and licenses: Academic/Nonprofit Terms; Industry Terms: Not Available to Industry
How to cite: R777-E261 Hs.RASSF5 was a gift from Dominic Esposito (Addgene plasmid # 70545 ; http://n2t.net/addgene:70545 ; RRID:Addgene_70545)
