[The description below was written by a language model from this plasmid's Addgene catalogue record and pLannotate feature annotations shown in this document.]
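Description:
R777-E261 Hs.RASSF5 is a Gateway entry clone built on the pDonor-255 backbone (about 2.7 kb without insert; the full sequence record is roughly 3.5 kb). It carries the human RASSF5 open reading frame, corresponding to a RefSeq transcript of the gene. It is a bacterial propagation and cloning vector, not an expression construct. It replicates in E. coli from a high-copy ColE1/pUC-type origin and is selected with spectinomycin through the aadA (SmR) aminoglycoside adenylyltransferase gene. A fragment of a class 1 integron Pc promoter lies upstream of this gene and probably drives it. Short remnants of lacZα, lacI and a gentamicin resistance gene are also annotated, but these are partial fragments. The rrnB T1 and T2 terminators help insulate the cloning region from read-through transcription.

The 798 bp insert lies between two Gateway attL recombination sites. The automated annotation calls these attL3 and attL2; the upstream label is the tool's assignment, and the record does not otherwise say which attL variant is present. The annotated protein match covers only part of the insert, probably because this transcript encodes a shorter isoform than the reference protein used for matching. RASSF5 (also known as NORE1 or RAPL) is a Ras-association domain protein described as a potential tumour suppressor. It links RAP1A activation to integrin-mediated lymphocyte adhesion.

No promoter for the ORF is present in the entry clone. Expression elements are supplied by transferring the insert into a destination vector of choice by LR recombination. Because the ORF keeps its native stop codon, it suits untagged expression or N-terminal fusions, but not C-terminal tags.
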