Features (pLannotate 1.2.2; 11 found; start..end, strand, type, name):
     18..54      -  CDS            lacZα (fragment): LacZα fragment of β-galactosidase; lacZ fragment
     85..180     +  protein_bind   attL3: mutant version of attL; recombination site for the Gateway® LR reaction LR Clonase™
    300..980     +  CDS            RASSF5 (fragment): RASF5_HUMAN - Also known as NORE1, RAPL. Experimental evidence at protein level: Swiss-Prot protein existence level 1. Potential tumor suppressor. Seems to be involved in lymphocyte adhesion by linking RAP1A activation upon T-cell receptor or chemokine stimulation to integrin activation. Isoform 2 stimulates lymphocyte polarization and the patch-like distribution of ITGAL/LFA-1, resulting in an enhanced adhesion to ICAM1. Together with RAP1A may participate in regulation of microtubule growth. The association of isoform 2 with activated RAP1A is required for directional movement of endothelial
    988..1081    -  protein_bind   attL2 (fragment): mutant version of attL; recombination site for the Gateway® LR reaction LR Clonase™
   1196..1219    +  promoter       Pc promoter (fragment): intI1 (promoter lies within the coding sequence); class 1 integron promoter
   1395..1451    +  CDS            GmR (fragment): gentamycin acetyltransferase; aacC1; confers resistance to gentamycin
   1458..2249    +  CDS            SmR: aminoglycoside adenylyltransferase (Murphy, 1985); aadA; confers resistance to spectinomycin and streptomycin
   2342..2930    +  rep_origin     ori: high-copy-number ColE1/pMB1/pBR322/pUC origin of replication
   3113..3205    +  CDS            lacI (fragment): lac repressor; lacI; The lac repressor binds to the lac operator to inhibit transcription in E. coli. This inhibition can be relieved by adding lactose or isopropyl-β-D-thiogalactopyranoside (IPTG).
   3260..3287    -  terminator     rrnB T2 terminator: transcription terminator T2 from the E. coli rrnB gene
   3419..3462    +  terminator     rrnB T1 terminator: Escherichia coli rrnB; transcription terminator T1 from the E. coli rrnB gene
>Addgene plasmid #70545 | R777-E261 Hs.RASSF5 | depositor full sequence | sequence record 125994 | Full Sequence
TTAACGCTAGCATGGATGTTTTCCCAGTCACGACGTTGTAAAACGACGGCCAGTCTTAAAATTCGAGCTC
GGTCCGAGGATCCGAAATAATGATTTTATTTTGACTGATAGTGACCTGTTCGTTGCAACAAATTGATAAG
CAATGCTTTTTTATAATGCCAACTTTGTACAAAAAAGTTGGCACCATGACCGTGGACAGCAGCATGAGCA
GTGGGTACTGCAGCCTGGACGAGGAACTGGAAGACTGCTTCTTCACTGCTAAGACTACCTTTTTCAGAAA
TGCGCAGAGCAAACATCTTTCAAAGAATGTCTGTAAACCTGTGGAGGAGACACAGCGCCCGCCCACACTG
CAGGAGATCAAGCAGAAGATCGACAGCTACAACACGCGAGAGAAGAACTGCCTGGGCATGAAACTGAGTG
AAGACGGCACCTACACGGGTTTCATCAAAGTGCATCTGAAACTCCGGCGGCCTGTGACGGTGCCTGCTGG
GATCCGGCCCCAGTCCATCTATGATGCCATCAAGGAGGTGAACCTGGCGGCTACCACGGACAAGCGGACA
TCCTTCTACCTGCCCCTAGATGCCATCAAGCAGCTGCACATCAGCAGCACCACCACCGTCAGTGAGGTCA
TCCAGGGGCTGCTCAAGAAGTTCATGGTTGTGGACAATCCCCAGAAGTTTGCACTTTTTAAGCGGATACA
CAAGGACGGACAAGTGCTCTTCCAGAAACTCTCCATTGCTGACCGCCCCCTCTACCTGCGCCTGCTTGCT
GGGCCTGACACGGAGGTCCTCAGCTTTGTGCTAAAGGAGAATGAAACTGGAGAGGTAGAGTGGGATGCCT
TCTCCATCCCTGAACTTCAGAACTTCCTAACAATCCTGGAAAAAGAGGAGCAGGACAAAATCCAACAAGT
GCAAAAGAAGTATGACAAGTTTAGGCAGAAACTGGAGGAGGCCTTAAGAGAATCCCAGGGCAAACCTGGG
TAATCAACTTTCTTGTACAAAGTTGGCATTATAGGAAAGCATTGCTTATCAATTTGTTGCAACGAACAGG
TCACTATCAGTCAAAATAAAATCATTATTTGCATGCAAGCTTAGATCCTCTAGACCAGCCAGGACAGAAA
TGCCTCGACTTCGCTGCTACCCAAGGTTGCCGGGTGACGCACACCGTGGAAACGGATGAAGGCACGAACC
CAGTGGACATAAGCCTGTTCGGTTCGTAAGCTGTAATGCAAGTAGCGTATGCGCTCACGCAACTGGTCCA
GAACCTTGACCGAACGCAGCGGTGGTAACGGCGCAGTGGCGGTTTTCATGGCTTGTTATGACTGTTTTTT
TGGGGTACAGTCTATGCCTCGGGCATCCAAGCAGCAAGCGCGTTACGCCGTGGGTCGATGTTTGATGTTA
TGGAGCAGCAACGATGTTACGCAGCAGGGCAGTCGCCCTAAAACAAAGTTAAACATTATGAGGGAAGCGG
TGATCGCCGAAGTATCGACTCAACTATCAGAGGTAGTTGGCGTCATCGAGCGCCATCTCGAACCGACGTT
GCTGGCCGTACATTTGTACGGCTCCGCAGTGGATGGCGGCCTGAAGCCACACAGTGATATTGATTTGCTG
GTTACGGTGACCGTAAGGCTTGATGAAACAACGCGGCGAGCTTTGATCAACGACCTTTTGGAAACTTCGG
CTTCCCCTGGAGAGAGCGAGATTCTCCGCGCTGTAGAAGTCACCATTGTTGTGCACGACGACATCATTCC
GTGGCGTTATCCAGCTAAGCGCGAACTGCAATTTGGAGAATGGCAGCGCAATGACATTCTTGCAGGTATC
TTCGAGCCAGCCACGATCGACATTGATCTGGCTATCTTGCTGACAAAAGCAAGAGAACATAGCGTTGCCT
TGGTAGGTCCAGCGGCGGAGGAACTCTTTGATCCGGTTCCTGAACAGGATCTATTTGAGGCGCTAAATGA
AACCTTAACGCTATGGAACTCGCCGCCCGACTGGGCTGGCGATGAGCGAAATGTAGTGCTTACGTTGTCC
CGCATTTGGTACAGCGCAGTAACCGGCAAAATCGCGCCGAAGGATGTCGCTGCCGACTGGGCAATGGAGC
GCCTGCCGGCCCAGTATCAGCCCGTCATACTTGAAGCTAGACAGGCTTATCTTGGACAAGAAGAAGATCG
CTTGGCCTCGCGCGCAGATCAGTTGGAAGAATTTGTCCACTACGTGAAAGGCGAGATCACCAAGGTAGTC
GGCAAATAACCCTCGAGCCACCCATGACCAAAATCCCTTAACGTGAGTTACGCGTCGTTCCACTGAGCGT
CAGACCCCGTAGAAAAGATCAAAGGATCTTCTTGAGATCCTTTTTTTCTGCGCGTAATCTGCTGCTTGCA
AACAAAAAAACCACCGCTACCAGCGGTGGTTTGTTTGCCGGATCAAGAGCTACCAACTCTTTTTCCGAAG
GTAACTGGCTTCAGCAGAGCGCAGATACCAAATACTGTCCTTCTAGTGTAGCCGTAGTTAGGCCACCACT
TCAAGAACTCTGTAGCACCGCCTACATACCTCGCTCTGCTAATCCTGTTACCAGTGGCTGCTGCCAGTGG
CGATAAGTCGTGTCTTACCGGGTTGGACTCAAGACGATAGTTACCGGATAAGGCGCAGCGGTCGGGCTGA
ACGGGGGGTTCGTGCACACAGCCCAGCTTGGAGCGAACGACCTACACCGAACTGAGATACCTACAGCGTG
AGCATTGAGAAAGCGCCACGCTTCCCGAAGGGAGAAAGGCGGACAGGTATCCGGTAAGCGGCAGGGTCGG
AACAGGAGAGCGCACGAGGGAGCTTCCAGGGGGAAACGCCTGGTATCTTTATAGTCCTGTCGGGTTTCGC
CACCTCTGACTTGAGCGTCGATTTTTGTGATGCTCGTCAGGGGGGCGGAGCCTATGGAAAAACGCCAGCA
ACGCGGCCTTTTTACGGTTCCTGGCCTTTTGCTGGCCTTTTGCTCACATGTTCTTTCCTGCGTTATCCCC
TGATTCTGTGGATAACCGTATTACCGCCTTTGAGTGAGCTGATACCGCTCGCCGCAGCCGAACGACCGAG
CGCAGCGAGTCAGTGAGCGAGGAAGCGGAAGAGCGCCCAATACGCAAACCGCCTCTCCCCGCGCGTTGGC
CGATTCATTAATGCAGCTGGCACGACAGGTTTCCCGACTGGAAAGCGGGCAGTGAGCGCAACGCAATTAA
TACGCGTACCGCTAGCCAGGAAGAGTTTGTAGAAACGCAAAAAGGCCATCCGTCAGGATGGCCTTCTGCT
TAGTTTGATGCCTGGCAGTTTATGGCGGGCGTCCTGCCCGCCACCCTCCGGGCCGTTGCTTCACAACGTT
CAAATCCGCTCCCGGCGGATTTGTCCTACTCAGGAGAGCGTTCACCGACAAACAACAGATAAAACGAAAG
GCCCAGTCTTCCGACTGAGCCTTTCGTTTTATTTGATGCCTGGCAGTTCCCTACTCTCGCG
