>Addgene plasmid #70545 | R777-E261 Hs.RASSF5 | addgene partial sequence | sequence record 130561 | pCR8_R1 5'-cgaaccgaacaggcttatgt-3'
CGGTGTGCGTCACCCGGCAACCTTGGGTAGCAGCGAAGTCGAGGCATTTCTGTCCTGGCTGGTCTAGAGG
ATCTAAGCTTGCATGCAAATAATGATTTTATTTTGACTGATAGTGACCTGTTCGTTGCAACAAATTGATA
AGCAATGCTTTCCTATAATGCCAACTTTGTACAAGAAAGTTGATTACCCAGGTTTGCCCTGGGATTCTCT
TAAGGCCTCCTCCAGTTTCTGCCTAAACTTGTCATACTTCTTTTGCACTTGTTGGATTTTGTCCTGCTCC
TCTTTTTCCAGGATTGTTAGGAAGTTCTGAAGTTCAGGGATGGAGAAGGCATCCCACTCTACCTCTCCAG
TTTCATTCTCCTTTAGCACAAAGCTGAGGACCTCCGTGTCAGGCCCAGCAAGCAGGCGCAGGTAGAGGGG
GCGGTCAGCAATGGAGAGTTTCTGGAAGAGCACTTGTCCGTCCTTGTGTATCCGCTTAAAAAGTGCAAAC
TTCTGGGGATTGTCCACAACCATGAACTTCTTGAGCAGCCCCTGGATGACCTCACTGACGGTGGTGGTGC
TGCTGATGTGCAGCTGCTTGATGGCATCTAGGGGCAGGTAGAAGGATGTCCGCTTGTCCGTGGTAGCCGC
CAGGTTCACCTCCTTGATGGCATCATAGATGGACTGGGGCCGGATCCCAGCAGGCACCGTCACAGGCCGC
CGGAGTTTCAGATGCACTTTGATGAAACCCGTGTAGGTGCCGTCTTCACTCAGTTTCATGCCCAGGCAGT
TCTTCTCTCGCGTGTTGTAGCTGTCGATCTTCTGCTTGATCTCCTGCAGTGTGGGCGGGCGCTGTGTCTC
CTCCACAGGTTTACAGACATTCTTTGAAAGATGTTTGCTCTGCGCATTTCTGAAAAAGGTAGTCTTAGCA
GTGAAGAAGCAGTCTTCCAGTTCCTCGTCCAGGCTGCAGTACCCACTGCTCATGCTGCTGTCCACG
